>Addgene plasmid #76250 | MAPK13 gRNA (BRDN0001149329) | addgene full sequence | sequence record 185476 | Addgene Assembled Sequence
CCCGGGTGCAAAGATGGATAAAGTTTTAAACAGAGAGGAATCTTTGCAGCTAATGGACCTTCTAGGTCTT
GAAAGGAGTGGGAATTGGCTCCGGTGCCCGTCAGTGGGCAGAGCGCACATCGCCCACAGTCCCCGAGAAG
TTGGGGGGAGGGGTCGGCAATTGATCCGGTGCCTAGAGAAGGTGGCGCGGGGTAAACTGGGAAAGTGATG
TCGTGTACTGGCTCCGCCTTTTTCCCGAGGGTGGGGGAGAACCGTATATAAGTGCAGTAGTCGCCGTGAA
CGTTCTTTTTCGCAACGGGTTTGCCGCCAGAACACAGGTAAGTGCCGTGTGTGGTTCCCGCGGGCCTGGC
CTCTTTACGGGTTATGGCCCTTGCGTGCCTTGAATTACTTCCACCTGGCTGCAGTACGTGATTCTTGATC
CCGAGCTTCGGGTTGGAAGTGGGTGGGAGAGTTCGAGGCCTTGCGCTTAAGGAGCCCCTTCGCCTCGTGC
TTGAGTTGAGGCCTGGCCTGGGCGCTGGGGCCGCCGCGTGCGAATCTGGTGGCACCTTCGCGCCTGTCTC
GCTGCTTTCGATAAGTCTCTAGCCATTTAAAATTTTTGATGACCTGCTGCGACGCTTTTTTTCTGGCAAG
ATAGTCTTGTAAATGCGGGCCAAGATCTGCACACTGGTATTTCGGTTTTTGGGGCCGCGGGCGGCGACGG
GGCCCGTGCGTCCCAGCGCACATGTTCGGCGAGGCGGGGCCTGCGAGCGCGGCCACCGAGAATCGGACGG
GGGTAGTCTCAAGCTGGCCGGCCTGCTCTGGTGCCTGGCCTCGCGCCGCCGTGTATCGCCCCGCCCTGGG
CGGCAAGGCTGGCCCGGTCGGCACCAGTTGCGTGAGCGGAAAGATGGCCGCTTCCCGGCCCTGCTGCAGG
GAGCTCAAAATGGAGGACGCGGCGCTCGGGAGAGCGGGCGGGTGAGTCACCCACACAAAGGAAAAGGGCC
TTTCCGTCCTCAGCCGTCGCTTCATGTGACTCCACGGAGTACCGGGCGCCGTCCAGGCACCTCGATTAGT
TCTCGAGCTTTTGGAGTACGTCGTCTTTAGGTTGGGGGGAGGGGTTTTATGCGATGGAGTTTCCCCACAC
TGAGTGGGTGGAGACTGAAGTTAGGCCAGCTTGGCACTTGATGTAATTCTCCTTGGAATTTGCCCTTTTT
GAGTTTGGATCTTGGTTCATTCTCAAGCCTCAGACAGTGGTTCAAAGTTTTTTTCTTCCATTTCAGGTGT
CGTGACGTACGGCCACCATGACCGAGTACAAGCCCACGGTGCGCCTCGCCACCCGCGACGACGTCCCCAG
GGCCGTACGCACCCTCGCCGCCGCGTTCGCCGACTACCCCGCCACGCGCCACACCGTCGATCCGGACCGC
CACATCGAGCGGGTCACCGAGCTGCAAGAACTCTTCCTCACGCGCGTCGGGCTCGACATCGGCAAGGTGT
GGGTCGCGGACGACGGCGCCGCCGTGGCGGTCTGGACCACGCCGGAGAGCGTCGAAGCGGGGGCGGTGTT
CGCCGAGATCGGCCCGCGCATGGCCGAGTTGAGCGGTTCCCGGCTGGCCGCGCAGCAACAGATGGAAGGC
CTCCTGGCGCCGCACCGGCCCAAGGAGCCCGCGTGGTTCCTGGCCACCGTCGGAGTCTCGCCCGACCACC
AGGGCAAGGGTCTGGGCAGCGCCGTCGTGCTCCCCGGAGTGGAGGCGGCCGAGCGCGCCGGGGTGCCCGC
CTTCCTGGAGACCTCCGCGCCCCGCAACCTCCCCTTCTACGAGCGGCTCGGCTTCACCGTCACCGCCGAC
GTCGAGGTGCCCGAAGGACCGCGCACCTGGTGCATGACCCGCAAGCCCGGTGCCTGAACGCGTTAAGTCG
ACAATCAACCTCTGGATTACAAAATTTGTGAAAGATTGACTGGTATTCTTAACTATGTTGCTCCTTTTAC
GCTATGTGGATACGCTGCTTTAATGCCTTTGTATCATGCTATTGCTTCCCGTATGGCTTTCATTTTCTCC
TCCTTGTATAAATCCTGGTTGCTGTCTCTTTATGAGGAGTTGTGGCCCGTTGTCAGGCAACGTGGCGTGG
TGTGCACTGTGTTTGCTGACGCAACCCCCACTGGTTGGGGCATTGCCACCACCTGTCAGCTCCTTTCCGG
GACTTTCGCTTTCCCCCTCCCTATTGCCACGGCGGAACTCATCGCCGCCTGCCTTGCCCGCTGCTGGACA
GGGGCTCGGCTGTTGGGCACTGACAATTCCGTGGTGTTGTCGGGGAAATCATCGTCCTTTCCTTGGCTGC
TCGCCTGTGTTGCCACCTGGATTCTGCGCGGGACGTCCTTCTGCTACGTCCCTTCGGCCCTCAATCCAGC
GGACCTTCCTTCCCGCGGCCTGCTGCCGGCTCTGCGGCCTCTTCCGCGTCTTCGCCTTCGCCCTCAGACG
AGTCGGATCTCCCTTTGGGCCGCCTCCCCGCGTCGACTTTAAGACCAATGACTTACAAGGCAGCTGTAGA
TCTTAGCCACTTTTTAAAAGAAAAGGGGGGACTGGAAGGGCTAATTCACTCCCAACGAAGACAAGATCTG
CTTTTTGCTTGTACTGGGTCTCTCTGGTTAGACCAGATCTGAGCCTGGGAGCTCTCTGGCTAACTAGGGA
ACCCACTGCTTAAGCCTCAATAAAGCTTGCCTTGAGTGCTTCAAGTAGTGTGTGCCCGTCTGTTGTGTGA
CTCTGGTAACTAGAGATCCCTCAGACCCTTTTAGTCAGTGTGGAAAATCTCTAGCAGTACGTATAGTAGT
TCATGTCATCTTATTATTCAGTATTTATAACTTGCAAAGAAATGAATATCAGAGAGTGAGAGGAACTTGT
TTATTGCAGCTTATAATGGTTACAAATAAAGCAATAGCATCACAAATTTCACAAATAAAGCATTTTTTTC
ACTGCATTCTAGTTGTGGTTTGTCCAAACTCATCAATGTATCTTATCATGTCTGGCTCTAGCTATCCCGC
CCCTAACTCCGCCCATCCCGCCCCTAACTCCGCCCAGTTCCGCCCATTCTCCGCCCCATGGCTGACTAAT
TTTTTTTATTTATGCAGAGGCCGAGGCCGCCTCGGCCTCTGAGCTATTCCAGAAGTAGTGAGGAGGCTTT
TTTGGAGGCCTAGGGACGTACCCAATTCGCCCTATAGTGAGTCGTATTACGCGCGCTCACTGGCCGTCGT
TTTACAACGTCGTGACTGGGAAAACCCTGGCGTTACCCAACTTAATCGCCTTGCAGCACATCCCCCTTTC
GCCAGCTGGCGTAATAGCGAAGAGGCCCGCACCGATCGCCCTTCCCAACAGTTGCGCAGCCTGAATGGCG
AATGGG
[124 nt withheld, positions 3367-3490]
C
[91 nt withheld, positions 3492-3582]
A
[49 nt withheld, positions 3584-3632]
CCTTTGACGTTGGAGTCCACGTTCTTT
[37 nt withheld, positions 3660-3696]
ACCCTATCTCGGTCTATTCTTTTGATTTATAAGGGATTTTGCCGATTTCGGCCTATTGGTTAAAAAATGA
GCTGATTTAACAAAAATTTAACGCGAATTTTAACAAAATATTAACGCTTACAATTTAGGTGGCACTTTTC
GGGGAAATGTGCGCGGAACCCCTATTTGTTTATTTTTCTAAATACATTCAAATATGTATCCGCTCATGAG
ACAATAACCCTGATAAATGCTTCAATAATATTGAAAAAGGAAGAGTATGAGTATTCAACATTTCCGTGTC
GCCCTTATTCCCTTTTTTGCGGCATTTTGCCTTCCTGTTTTTGCTCACCCAGAAACGCTGGTGAAAGTAA
AAGATGCTGAAGATCAGTTGGGTGCACGAGTGGGTTACATCGAACTGGATCTCAACAGCGGTAAGATCCT
TGAGAGTTTTCGCCCCGAAGAACGTTTTCCAATGATGAGCACTTTTAAAGTTCTGCTATGTGGCGCGGTA
TTATCCCGTATTGACGCCGGGCAAGAGCAACTCGGTCGCCGCATACACTATTCTCAGAATGACTTGGTTG
AGTACTCACCAGTCACAGAAAAGCATCTTACGGATGGCATGACAGTAAGAGAATTATGCAGTGCTGCCAT
AACCATGAGTGATAACACTGCGGCCAACTTACTTCTGACAACGATCGGAGGACCGAAGGAGCTAACCGCT
TTTTTGCACAACATGGGGGATCATGTAACTCGCCTTGATCGTTGGGAACCGGAGCTGAATGAAGCCATAC
CAAACGACGAGCGTGACACCACGATGCCTGTAGCAATGGCAACAACGTTGCGCAAACTATTAACTGGCGA
ACTACTTACTCTAGCTTCCCGGCAACAATTAATAGACTGGATGGAGGCGGATAAAGTTGCAGGACCACTT
CTGCGCTCGGCCCTTCCGGCTGGCTGGTTTATTGCTGATAAATCTGGAGCCGGTGAGCGTGGGTCTCGCG
GTATCATTGCAGCACTGGGGCCAGATGGTAAGCCCTCCCGTATCGTAGTTATCTACACGACGGGGAGTCA
GGCAACTATGGATGAACGAAATAGACAGATCGCTGAGATAGGTGCCTCACTGATTAAGCATTGGTAACTG
TCAGACCAAGTTTACTCATATATACTTTAGATTGATTTAAAACTTCATTTTTAATTTAAAAGGATCTAGG
TGAAGATCCTTTTTGATAATCTCATGACCAAAATCCCTTAACGTGAGTTTTCGTTCCACTGAGCGTCAGA
CCCCGTAGAAAAGATCAAAGGATCTTCTTGAGATCCTTTTTTTCTGCGCGTAATCTGCTGCTTGCAAACA
AAAAAACCACCGCTACCAGCGGTGGTTTGTTTGCCGGATCAAGAGCTACCAACTCTTTTTCCGAAGGTAA
CTGGCTTCAGCAGAGCGCAGATACCAAATACTGTTCTTCTAGTGTAGCCGTAGTTAGGCCACCACTTCAA
GAACTCTGTAGCACCGCCTACATACCTCGCTCTGCTAATCCTGTTACCAGTGGCTGCTGCCAGTGGCGAT
AAGTCGTGTCTTACCGGGTTGGACTCAAGACGATAGTTACCGGATAAGGCGCAGCGGTCGGGCTGAACGG
GGGGTTCGTGCACACAGCCCAGCTTGGAGCGAACGACCTACACCGAACTGAGATACCTACAGCGTGAGCT
ATGAGAAAGCGCCACGCTTCCCGAAGGGAGAAAGGCGGACAGGTATCCGGTAAGCGGCAGGGTCGGAACA
GGAGAGCGCACGAGGGAGCTTCCAGGGGGAAACGCCTGGTATCTTTATAGTCCTGTCGGGTTTCGCCACC
TCTGACTTGAGCGTCGATTTTTGTGATGCTCGTCAGGGGGGCGGAGCCTATGGAAAAACGCCAGCAACGC
GGCCTTTTTACGGTTCCTGGCCTTTTGCTGGCCTTTTGCTCACATGTTCTTTCCTGCGTTATCCCCTGAT
TCTGTGGATAACCGTATTACCGCCTTTGAGTGAGCTGATACCGCTCGCCGCAGCCGAACGACCGAGCGCA
GCGAGTCAGTGAGCGAGGAAGCGGAAGAGCGCCCAATACGCAAACCGCCTCTCCCCGCGCGTTGGCCGAT
TCATTAATGCAGCTGGCACGACAGGTTTCCCGACTGGAAAGCGGGCAGTGAGCGCAACGCAATTAATGTG
AGTTAGCTCACTCATTAGGCACCCCAGGCTTTACACTTTATGCTTCCGGCTCGTATGTTGTGTGGAATTG
TGAGCGGATAACAATTTCACACAGGAAACAGCTATGACCATGATTACGCCAAGCGCGCAATTAACCCTCA
CTAAAGGGAACAAAAGCTGGAGCTGCAAGCTTAATGTAGTCTTATGCAATACTCTTGTAGTCTTGCAACA
TGGTAACGATGAGTTAGCAACATGCCTTACAAGGAGAGAAAAAGCACCGTGCATGCCGATTGGTGGAAGT
AAGGTGGTACGATCGTGCCTTATTAGGAAGGCAACAGACGGGTCTGACATGGATTGGACGAACCACTGAA
TTGCCGCATTGCAGAGATATTGTATTTAAGTGCCTAGCTCGATACATAAACGGGTCTCTCTGGTTAGACC
AGATCTGAGCCTGGGAGCTCTCTGGCTAACTAGGGAACCCACTGCTTAAGCCTCAATAAAGCTTGCCTTG
AGTGCTTCAAGTAGTGTGTGCCCGTCTGTTGTGTGACTCTGGTAACTAGAGATCCCTCAGACCCTTTTAG
TCAGTGTGGAAAATCTCTAGCAGTGGCGCCCGAACAGGGACTTGAAAGCGAAAGGGAAACCAGAGGAGCT
CTCTCGACGCAGGACTCGGCTTGCTGAAGCGCGCACGGCAAGAGGCGAGGGGCGGCGACTGGTGAGTACG
CCAAAAATTTTGACTAGCGGAGGCTAGAAGGAGAGAGATGGGTGCGAGAGCGTCAGTATTAAGCGGGGGA
GAATTAGATCGCGATGGGAAAAAATTCGGTTAAGGCCAGGGGGAAAGAAAAAATATAAATTAAAACATAT
AGTATGGGCAAGCAGGGAGCTAGAACGATTCGCAGTTAATCCTGGCCTGTTAGAAACATCAGAAGGCTGT
AGACAAATACTGGGACAGCTACAACCATCCCTTCAGACAGGATCAGAAGAACTTAGATCATTATATAATA
CAGTAGCAACCCTCTATTGTGTGCATCAAAGGATAGAGATAAAAGACACCAAGGAAGCTTTAGACAAGAT
AGAGGAAGAGCAAAACAAAAGTAAGACCACCGCACAGCAAGCGGCCGCTGATCTTCAGACCTGGAGGAGG
AGATATGAGGGACAATTGGAGAAGTGAATTATATAAATATAAAGTAGTAAAAATTGAACCATTAGGAGTA
GCACCCACCAAGGCAAAGAGAAGAGTGGTGCAGAGAGAAAAAAGAGCAGTGGGAATAGGAGCTTTGTTCC
TTGGGTTCTTGGGAGCAGCAGGAAGCACTATGGGCGCAGCGTCAATGACGCTGACGGTACAGGCCAGACA
ATTATTGTCTGGTATAGTGCAGCAGCAGAACAATTTGCTGAGGGCTATTGAGGCGCAACAGCATCTGTTG
CAACTCACAGTCTGGGGCATCAAGCAGCTCCAGGCAAGAATCCTGGCTGTGGAAAGATACCTAAAGGATC
AACAGCTCCTGGGGATTTGGGGTTGCTCTGGAAAACTCATTTGCACCACTGCTGTGCCTTGGAATGCTAG
TTGGAGTAATAAATCTCTGGAACAGATTTGGAATCACACGACCTGGATGGAGTGGGACAGAGAAATTAAC
AATTACACAAGCTTAATACACTCCTTAATTGAAGAATCGCAAAACCAGCAAGAAAAGAATGAACAAGAAT
TATTGGAATTAGATAAATGGGCAAGTTTGTGGAATTGGTTTAACATAACAAATTGGCTGTGGTATATAAA
ATTATTCATAATGATAGTAGGAGGCTTGGTAGGTTTAAGAATAGTTTTTGCTGTACTTTCTATAGTGAAT
AGAGTTAGGCAGGGATATTCACCATTATCGTTTCAGACCCACCTCCCAACCCCGAGGGGACCCAGAGAGG
GCCTATTTCCCATGATTCCTTCATATTTGCATATACGATACAAGGCTGTTAGAGAGATAATTAGAATTAA
TTTGACTGTAAACACAAAGATATTAGTACAAAATACGTGACGTAGAAAGTAATAATTTCTTGGGTAGTTT
GCAGTTTTAAAATTATGTTTTAAAATGGACTATCATATGCTTACCGTAACTTGAAAGTATTTCGATTTCT
TGGCTTTATATATCTTGTGGAAAGGACGAAACACCGCGGATCTGCAGAAGATCATGGTTTTAGAGCTAGA
AATAGCAAGTTAAAATAAGGCTAGTCCGTTATCAACTTGAAAAAGTGGCACCGAGTCGGTGCTTTTTTAA
GCTTGGCGTAACTAGATCTTGAGACAAATGGCAGTATTCATCCACAATTTTAAAAGAAAAGGGGGGATTG
GGGGGTACAGTGCAGGGGAAAGAATAGTAGACATAATAGCAACAGACATACAAACTAAAGAATTACAAAA
ACAAATTACAAAAATTCAAAATTTTCGGGTTTATTACAGGGACAGCAGAGATCCACTTTGGCGCCGGCTC
GAGGGGG
Features (pLannotate 1.2.2; 29 found; start..end, strand, type, name):
     14..80      +  CDS            small t antigen (fragment): SV40 (simian virus 40) small t antigen
    106..317     +  promoter       EF-1α core promoter: core promoter for human elongation factor EF-1α
    318..1256    +  intron         EF-1α intron A: intron upstream of the start codon of human EF-1α
   1278..1877    +  CDS            PuroR (fragment): puromycin N-acetyltransferase; pac from Streptomyces; confers resistance to puromycin
   1893..2481    +  misc_feature   WPRE: woodchuck hepatitis virus posttranscriptional regulatory element
   2532..2551    +  misc_feature   cPPT/CTS (fragment): central polypurine tract and central termination sequence of HIV-1
   2553..2786    +  LTR            3' LTR (ΔU3): self-inactivating 3' long terminal repeat (LTR) from HIV-1
   2864..2985    +  polyA_signal   SV40 poly(A) signal: SV40 polyadenylation signal
   3025..3160    +  rep_origin     SV40 ori: SV40 origin of replication
   3181..3199    -  promoter       T7 promoter: promoter for bacteriophage T7 RNA polymerase
   3207..3362    +  CDS            lacZα (fragment): LacZα fragment of β-galactosidase; lacZ fragment
   3367..3795    +  rep_origin     f1 ori (sequence partly withheld): f1 bacteriophage origin of replication; arrow indicates direction of (+) strand synthesis
   3848..3952    +  promoter       AmpR promoter: bla
   3953..4813    +  CDS            AmpR: β-lactamase; bla; confers resistance to ampicillin, carbenicillin, and related antibiotics
   4984..5572    +  rep_origin     ori: high-copy-number ColE1/pMB1/pBR322/pUC origin of replication
   5755..5847    +  CDS            lacI (fragment): lac repressor; lacI; The lac repressor binds to the lac operator to inhibit transcription in E. coli. This inhibition can be relieved by adding lactose or isopropyl-β-D-thiogalactopyranoside (IPTG).
   5860..5881    +  protein_bind   CAP binding site: CAP binding activates transcription in the presence of cAMP. E. coli catabolite activator protein
   5896..5926    +  promoter       lac promoter: promoter for the E. coli lac operon
   5934..5950    +  protein_bind   lac operator: The lac repressor binds to the lac operator to inhibit transcription in E. coli. This inhibition can be relieved by adding lactose or isopropyl-β-D-thiogalactopyranoside (IPTG). lac repressor encoded by lacI
   5995..6013    +  promoter       T3 promoter: promoter for bacteriophage T3 RNA polymerase
   6041..6267    +  promoter       RSV promoter: Rous sarcoma virus enhancer/promoter
   6268..6448    +  LTR            5' LTR (truncated): truncated 5' long terminal repeat (LTR) from HIV-1
   6495..6620    +  misc_feature   HIV-1 Ψ: packaging signal of human immunodeficiency virus type 1
   6604..6967    +  CDS            HIV-1 gag (fragment): gag protein from human immunodeficiency virus 1; gag
   7113..7346    +  misc_feature   RRE: The Rev response element (RRE) of HIV-1 allows for Rev-dependent mRNA export from the nucleus to the cytoplasm.
   7723..7749    +  CDS            Rev (fragment): human immunodeficiency virus 1 (HIV-1) Rev protein; rev; enhances nuclear export of unspliced and incompletely spliced viral mRNAs
   7753..7993    +  promoter       U6 promoter: RNA polymerase III promoter for human U6 snRNA
   8023..8098    +  misc_RNA       gRNA scaffold: guide RNA scaffold for the Streptococcus pyogenes CRISPR/Cas9 system
   8154..8271    +  misc_feature   cPPT/CTS: central polypurine tract and central termination sequence of HIV-1
