[The description below was written by a language model from this plasmid's Addgene catalogue record and pLannotate feature annotations shown in this document.]
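Description:
MAPK13 gRNA (BRDN0001149329) is a third-generation lentiviral guide RNA plasmid built on the lentiGuide-Puro backbone, carrying a single guide directed against human MAPK13 (also known as p38delta or SAPK4). It is propagated in E. coli as a high-copy plasmid through a ColE1/pUC-type origin and selected with ampicillin via the β-lactamase gene. An f1 origin, an SV40 origin with poly(A) signal, and remnants of a lac/T7/T3 cloning region are also annotated in the backbone.

The lentiviral portion begins with an RSV promoter fused to a truncated HIV-1 5' LTR, which drives Tat-independent transcription of the viral genome in packaging cells. It is followed by the Ψ packaging signal with a partial gag sequence and the Rev response element for nuclear export of the genomic RNA. Downstream, a human U6 RNA polymerase III promoter expresses the MAPK13-targeting spacer joined to the Streptococcus pyogenes Cas9 guide scaffold. A cPPT/CTS element then precedes a second cassette in which the EF-1α core promoter with its intron A drives puromycin N-acetyltransferase, allowing selection of transduced mammalian cells. A WPRE enhances transcript expression, and the self-inactivating ΔU3 3' LTR closes the provirus and disables LTR promoter activity after integration.

The plasmid does not encode Cas9, so it must be paired with a separate Cas9 vector or used in cells already expressing the nuclease. It is one member of a human kinome guide collection designed with optimized sgRNA rules, and it is suited to CRISPR knockout of MAPK13 in human cells.
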