Addgene plasmid #76250: MAPK13 gRNA (BRDN0001149329)
Purpose: 3rd generation lentiviral gRNA plasmid targeting human MAPK13
Depositing lab: John Doench & David Root. Depositing organization: Broad Institute. Publication: Optimized sgRNA design to maximize activity and minimize off-target effects of CRISPR-Cas9. Doench JG, Fusi N, Sullender M, Hegde M, Vaimberg EW, Donovan KF, Smith I, Tothova Z, Wilen C, Orchard R, Virgin HW, Listgarten J, Root DE. Nat Biotechnol. 2016 Jan 18. doi: 10.1038/nbt.3437. PubMed 26780180.
Backbone
  Vector backbone: lentiGuide-Puro
  Backbone manufacturer: Zhang Lab (Addgene plasmid # 52963)
  Vector type: Mammalian Expression, Lentiviral, CRISPR
  Selectable markers: Puromycin
Growth in bacteria
  Bacterial resistance: Ampicillin, 100 μg/mL
  Growth temperature: 37°C
  Growth strain: DH5alpha
  Copy number: High Copy
Gene/Insert
  Gene/Insert name: MAPK13 (alt names: MAPK13; NM_002754.4)
  gRNA/shRNA sequence: CGGATCTGCAGAAGATCATG
  Species: H. sapiens (human)
  Entrez Gene: MAPK13 (a.k.a. MAPK 13, MAPK-13, PRKM13, SAPK4, p38delta)
  Promoter: hU6
  Cloning method: Unknown
  Sequencing primers: 5′ U6-F; 3′ pS2-R
Terms and licenses: Academic/Nonprofit Terms; Industry Terms: Not Available to Industry
Depositor comments: The gRNA was designed to target the following Genbank reference sequence(s): NM_002754.4. Note that this plasmid does NOT contain Cas9. It should be used in conjunction with lentiCas9-Blast (Addgene #52962) or otherwise with cell lines already expressing Cas9. Browse the full kinome gRNA library at http://www.addgene.org/pooled-library/broadgpp-human-kinome/ or visit http://www.broadinstitute.org/rnai/public/ for detailed protocols and information.
How to cite: MAPK13 gRNA (BRDN0001149329) was a gift from John Doench & David Root (Addgene plasmid # 76250 ; http://n2t.net/addgene:76250 ; RRID:Addgene_76250)
