>Addgene plasmid #76250 | MAPK13 gRNA (BRDN0001149329) | depositor partial sequence | sequence record 143710 | Target Sequence
CGGATCTGCAGAAGATCATG
