>Addgene plasmid #76250 | MAPK13 gRNA (BRDN0001149329) | addgene partial sequence | sequence record 185475 | hU6-F
GAAAGTAATAATTTCTTGGGTAGTTTGCAGTTTTAAAATTATGTTTTAAAATGGACTATCATATGCTTAC
CGTAACTTGAAAGTATTTCGATTTCTTGGCTTTATATATCTTGTGGAAAGGACGAAACACCGCGGATCTG
CAGAAGATCATGGTTTTAGAGCTAGAAATAGCAAGTTAAAATAAGGCTAGTCCGTTATCAACTTGAAAAA
GTGGCACCGAGTCGGTGCTTTTTTAAGCTTGGCGTAACTAGATCTTGAGACAAATGGCAGTATTCATCCA
CAATTTTAAAAGAAAAGGGGGGATTGGGGGGTACAGTGCAGGGGAAAGAATAGTAGACATAATAGCAACA
GACATACAAACTAAAGAATTACAAAAACAAATTACAAAAATTCAAAATTTTCGGGTTTATTACAGGGACA
GCAGAGATCCACTTTGGCGCCGGCTCGAGGGGGCCCGGGTGCAAAGATGGATAAAGTTTTAAACAGAGAG
GAATCTTTGCAGCTAATGGACCTTCTAGGTCTTGAAAGGAGTGGGAATTGGCTCCGGTGCCCGTCAGTGG
GCAGAGCGCA
